>Addgene plasmid #68849 | pQ398X-EGFP | addgene partial sequence | sequence record 128523 | CMV-F 5'-CGCAAATGGGCGGTAGGCGTG-3'
GCAGAGCTGGTTTAGTGAACCGTCAGATCCGCTAGCGCTACCGGTCGCCACCATGGTGAGCAAGGGCGAG
GAGCTGTTCACCGGGGTGGTGCCCATCCTGGTCGAGCTGGACGGCGACGTAAACGGCCACAAGTTCAGCG
TGTCCGGCGAGGGCGAGGGCGATGCCACCTACGGCAAGCTGACCCTGAAGTTCATCTGCACCACCGGCAA
GCTGCCCGTGCCCTGGCCCACCCTCGTGACCACCCTGACCTACGGCGTGCAGTGCTTCAGCCGCTACCCC
GACCACATGAAGCAGCACGACTTCTTCAAGTCCGCCATGCCCGAAGGCTACGTCCAGGAGCGCACCATCT
TCTTCAAGGACGACGGCAACTACAAGACCCGCGCCGAGGTGAAGTTCGAGGGCGACACCCTGGTGAACCG
CATCGAGCTGAAGGGCATCGACTTCAAGGAGGACGGCAACATCCTGGGGCACAAGCTGGAGTACAACTAC
AACAGCCACAACGTCTATATCATGGCCGACAAGCAGAAGAACGGCATCAAGGTGAACTTCAAGATCCGCC
ACAACATCGAGGACGGCAGCGTGCAGCTCGCCGACCACTACCAGCAGAACACCCCCATCGGCGACGGCCC
CGTGCTGCTGCCCGACAACCACTACCTGAGCACCCAGTCCGCCCTGAGCAAAGACCCCAACGAGAAGCGC
GATCACATGGTCCTGCTGGAGTTCGTGACCGCCGCCGGGATCACTCTCGGCATGGACGAGCTGTACAAGT
CCGGACTCAGATCTCGAGCTCAAGCTTCGAATTTCGAGACGCGTGATTCCACCATGGATTACAAGGATGA
CGACGATAAGATGTCCCATCAACCTCTCAGCTGCCTCACTGAA
