>Addgene plasmid #68849 | pQ398X-EGFP | addgene partial sequence | sequence record 128708 | EGFP-N 5'-CGTCGCCGTCCAGCTCGACCAG-3'
CCTTGCTCACCATGGTGGCGACCGGTAGCGCTAGCGGATCTGACGGTTCACTAAACCAGCTCTGCTTATA
TAGACCTCCCACCGTACACGCCTACCGCCCATTTGCGTCAATGGGGCGGAGTTGTTACGACATTTTGGAA
AGTCCCGTTGATTTTGGTGCCAAAACAAACTCCCATTGACGTCAATGGGGTGGAGACTTGGAAATCCCCG
TGAGTCAAACCGCTATCCACGCCCATTGATGTACTGCCAAAACCGCATCACCATGGTAATAGCGATGACT
AATACGTAGATGTACTGCCAAGTAGGAAAGTCCCATAAGGTCATGTACTGGGCATAATGCCAGGCGGGCC
ATTTACCGTCATTGACGTCAATAGGGGGCGTACTTGGCATATGATACACTTGATGTACTGCCAAGTGGGC
AGTTTACCGTAAATACTCCACCCATTGACGTCAATGGAAAGTCCCTATTGGCGTTACTATGGGAACATAC
GTCATTATTGACGTCAATGGGCGGGGGTCGTTGGGCGGTCAGCCAGGCGGGCTATTTACCGTAAGTTATG
TAACGCGGAACTCCATATATGGGCTATGAACTAATGACCCCGTAATTGATTACTATTAATAACTAATGCA
TGGCGGTAATACGGTTATCCACAGAATCAGGGGATAACGCAGGAAAGAACATGTGAGCAAAAGGCCAGCA
AAAGGCCAGGAACCGTAAAAAGGCCGCGTTGCTGGCGTTTTTCCATAGGCTCCGCCCCCCTGACGAGCAT
CACAAA
