>Addgene plasmid #68849 | pQ398X-EGFP | addgene partial sequence | sequence record 131518 | SV40pA-R 5'-GAAATTTGTGATGCTATTGC-3'
ACAACAACAATTGCATTCATTTTATGTTTCAGGTTCAGGGGGAGGTGTGGGAGGTTTTTTAAAGCAAGTA
AAACCTCTACAAATGTGGTATGGCTGATTATGATCAGTTATCTAGATCCGGTGGATCCCGGGCCCGCGGT
ACCGTCGACGGTACCCCCGGGAAAGATTTGCTAAGCGTAGTCTGGGACGTCGTATGGGTAAATGATGCAA
TCCATCACGTGAATCTGTAACGTGTCTATGTCAGGCAGAACCTCTCCACACTTGGGGCAGGAATGAATCG
GAATATTCCGCTGTTGCCGCCAGTCCCTGTCCTCAGCTCCTCTTTGAACAAGGTAAGCCTGCTGGTCAGA
GTCACTTGTTCTCGCCCCATGACGACTCTGCATCTCCATCAAGGACTGCCTGCCTCCGTCTTCGAAAGCA
TCATTCTCTTTCAGCAGAACTGCCAGCTGCAATGCCAGTTGCTCCTTTTCCTCATGAATTTTCTCTCTCG
CTGCTCTTTCAGCATGAAAATCGGAACAGTAAACTTCCATCTGAGCCCTGAGGATGGTCATGGTTTCCAG
GTCCTCTTCCTGCTTGGCAATGGTTTGCTTCATTTCATCCATTTGCAGCTGTTTGGAAGCCAGAGCCTTC
TCTGCCAGTTCCAGTTTTTCACTCAGTTCCTTCAGCACTGCCCTGTCCACTTTTTCTGACTCTTTTCTTG
TTAGTTCCTCAATTGTTTTCAATGCATTATTATGTTCTTAAAGAAGCTTGTTGTGTGTCATCTGTAGCAC
AGTTAATTTGGACTTT
