[The description below was written by a language model from this plasmid's Addgene catalogue record.]
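Description:
pQ398X-EGFP is a mammalian expression plasmid carrying a disease-associated nonsense mutant of human optineurin (OPTN) fused to EGFP. The insert was cloned between EcoRI and BamHI sites, both retained, in a Clontech pEGFP-series backbone of about 4.7 kb and is transcribed from the CMV immediate-early promoter for strong constitutive expression in transfected mammalian cells. The Q398X mutation introduces a premature stop at codon 398, which the record describes as truncating the protein to a 1-398 fragment that lacks the C-terminal portion of optineurin. The plasmid is maintained at high copy in E. coli under kanamycin selection. The same resistance cassette confers neomycin resistance in mammalian cells, so G418 can be used to select stable transfectants.

The record is inconsistent about the backbone and therefore the orientation of the fusion. The purpose line says the mutant OPTN was inserted into pEGFP-N1, and the plasmid name and the EGFP-N sequencing primer fit that description, which would put EGFP at the C-terminus of the insert. The backbone field instead lists pEGFP-C1 with an N-terminal EGFP tag. This matters because a stop codon upstream of EGFP would normally prevent translation of the tag unless only the truncated coding segment was cloned in frame. The fusion arrangement should be checked against the sequence before use.

The construct belongs to a set of optineurin mutation and deletion variants, with a wild-type OPTN-EGFP plasmid deposited separately as the comparison. It is suited to fluorescence-based studies of how loss of the C-terminal region affects optineurin's localization, expression and cellular effects. No feature table was supplied, so other elements typical of this backbone cannot be confirmed here.
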