Addgene plasmid #68849: pQ398X-EGFP
Purpose: mutated OPTN was inserted into pEGFP-N1 backbone
Depositing lab: Beatrice Yue. Publication: Effects of mutations and deletions in the human optineurin gene. Turturro S, Shen X, Shyam R, Yue BY, Ying H. Springerplus. 2014 Feb 19;3:99. doi: 10.1186/2193-1801-3-99. eCollection 2014. 845 PubMed 24683533.
Backbone
  Vector backbone: pEGFP-C1
  Backbone manufacturer: Clontech
  Backbone size w/o insert (bp): 4733
  Vector type: Mammalian Expression
  Selectable markers: Neomycin (select with G418)
Growth in bacteria
  Bacterial resistance: Kanamycin, 50 μg/mL
  Growth temperature: 37°C
  Growth strain: DH5alpha
  Copy number: High Copy
Gene/Insert
  Gene/Insert name: optineurin (alt name: OPTN)
  Species: H. sapiens (human)
  Mutation: Q398X, results in truncation of the protein into a 1-398 fragment
  Entrez Gene: OPTN (a.k.a. ALS12, FIP2, GLC1E, HIP7, HYPL, NRP, TFIIIA-INTP)
  Promoter: CMV
  Tag / fusion protein: EGFP (N terminal on backbone)
  Cloning method: Restriction Enzyme; 5′ cloning site EcoRI (not destroyed); 3′ cloning site BamHI (not destroyed)
  Sequencing primers: 5′ CMV-F; 3′ EGFP-N
Terms and licenses: Academic/Nonprofit Terms; Industry Terms: Not Available to Industry
Depositor comments: Wild type construct is pOPTN-EGFP (Plasmid #27052)
How to cite: pQ398X-EGFP was a gift from Beatrice Yue (Addgene plasmid # 68849 ; http://n2t.net/addgene:68849 ; RRID:Addgene_68849)
